>Addgene plasmid #214823 | lentiCRISPRv2-Merlin(dog)gRNA1 | addgene full sequence | sequence record 433026 | Addgene NGS Result
GTCGACGGATCGGGAGATCTCCCGATCCCCTATGGTGCACTCTCAGTACAATCTGCTCTGATGCCGCATA
GTTAAGCCAGTATCTGCTCCCTGCTTGTGTGTTGGAGGTCGCTGAGTAGTGCGCGAGCAAAATTTAAGCT
ACAACAAGGCAAGGCTTGACCGACAATTGCATGAAGAATCTGCTTAGGGTTAGGCGTTTTGCGCTGCTTC
GCGATGTACGGGCCAGATATACGCGTTGACATTGATTATTGACTAGTTATTAATAGTAATCAATTACGGG
GTCATTAGTTCATAGCCCATATATGGAGTTCCGCGTTACATAACTTACGGTAAATGGCCCGCCTGGCTGA
CCGCCCAACGACCCCCGCCCATTGACGTCAATAATGACGTATGTTCCCATAGTAACGCCAATAGGGACTT
TCCATTGACGTCAATGGGTGGAGTATTTACGGTAAACTGCCCACTTGGCAGTACATCAAGTGTATCATAT
GCCAAGTACGCCCCCTATTGACGTCAATGACGGTAAATGGCCCGCCTGGCATTATGCCCAGTACATGACC
TTATGGGACTTTCCTACTTGGCAGTACATCTACGTATTAGTCATCGCTATTACCATGGTGATGCGGTTTT
GGCAGTACATCAATGGGCGTGGATAGCGGTTTGACTCACGGGGATTTCCAAGTCTCCACCCCATTGACGT
CAATGGGAGTTTGTTTTGGCACCAAAATCAACGGGACTTTCCAAAATGTCGTAACAACTCCGCCCCATTG
ACGCAAATGGGCGGTAGGCGTGTACGGTGGGAGGTCTATATAAGCAGCGCGTTTTGCCTGTACTGGGTCT
CTCTGGTTAGACCAGATCTGAGCCTGGGAGCTCTCTGGCTAACTAGGGAACCCACTGCTTAAGCCTCAAT
AAAGCTTGCCTTGAGTGCTTCAAGTAGTGTGTGCCCGTCTGTTGTGTGACTCTGGTAACTAGAGATCCCT
CAGACCCTTTTAGTCAGTGTGGAAAATCTCTAGCAGTGGCGCCCGAACAGGGACTTGAAAGCGAAAGGGA
AACCAGAGGAGCTCTCTCGACGCAGGACTCGGCTTGCTGAAGCGCGCACGGCAAGAGGCGAGGGGCGGCG
ACTGGTGAGTACGCCAAAAATTTTGACTAGCGGAGGCTAGAAGGAGAGAGATGGGTGCGAGAGCGTCAGT
ATTAAGCGGGGGAGAATTAGATCGCGATGGGAAAAAATTCGGTTAAGGCCAGGGGGAAAGAAAAAATATA
AATTAAAACATATAGTATGGGCAAGCAGGGAGCTAGAACGATTCGCAGTTAATCCTGGCCTGTTAGAAAC
ATCAGAAGGCTGTAGACAAATACTGGGACAGCTACAACCATCCCTTCAGACAGGATCAGAAGAACTTAGA
TCATTATATAATACAGTAGCAACCCTCTATTGTGTGCATCAAAGGATAGAGATAAAAGACACCAAGGAAG
CTTTAGACAAGATAGAGGAAGAGCAAAACAAAAGTAAGACCACCGCACAGCAAGCGGCCGCTGATCTTCA
GACCTGGAGGAGGAGATATGAGGGACAATTGGAGAAGTGAATTATATAAATATAAAGTAGTAAAAATTGA
ACCATTAGGAGTAGCACCCACCAAGGCAAAGAGAAGAGTGGTGCAGAGAGAAAAAAGAGCAGTGGGAATA
GGAGCTTTGTTCCTTGGGTTCTTGGGAGCAGCAGGAAGCACTATGGGCGCAGCGTCAATGACGCTGACGG
TACAGGCCAGACAATTATTGTCTGGTATAGTGCAGCAGCAGAACAATTTGCTGAGGGCTATTGAGGCGCA
ACAGCATCTGTTGCAACTCACAGTCTGGGGCATCAAGCAGCTCCAGGCAAGAATCCTGGCTGTGGAAAGA
TACCTAAAGGATCAACAGCTCCTGGGGATTTGGGGTTGCTCTGGAAAACTCATTTGCACCACTGCTGTGC
CTTGGAATGCTAGTTGGAGTAATAAATCTCTGGAACAGATTTGGAATCACACGACCTGGATGGAGTGGGA
CAGAGAAATTAACAATTACACAAGCTTAATACACTCCTTAATTGAAGAATCGCAAAACCAGCAAGAAAAG
AATGAACAAGAATTATTGGAATTAGATAAATGGGCAAGTTTGTGGAATTGGTTTAACATAACAAATTGGC
TGTGGTATATAAAATTATTCATAATGATAGTAGGAGGCTTGGTAGGTTTAAGAATAGTTTTTGCTGTACT
TTCTATAGTGAATAGAGTTAGGCAGGGATATTCACCATTATCGTTTCAGACCCACCTCCCAACCCCGAGG
GGACCCGACAGGCCCGAAGGAATAGAAGAAGAAGGTGGAGAGAGAGACAGAGACAGATCCATTCGATTAG
TGAACGGATCGGCACTGCGTGCGCCAATTCTGCAGACAAATGGCAGTATTCATCCACAATTTTAAAAGAA
AAGGGGGGATTGGGGGGTACAGTGCAGGGGAAAGAATAGTAGACATAATAGCAACAGACATACAAACTAA
AGAATTACAAAAACAAATTACAAAAATTCAAAATTTTCGGGTTTATTACAGGGACAGCAGAGATCCAGTT
TGGTTAATTAAGGTACCGAGGGCCTATTTCCCATGATTCCTTCATATTTGCATATACGATACAAGGCTGT
TAGAGAGATAATTAGAATTAATTTGACTGTAAACACAAAGATATTAGTACAAAATACGTGACGTAGAAAG
TAATAATTTCTTGGGTAGTTTGCAGTTTTAAAATTATGTTTTAAAATGGACTATCATATGCTTACCGTAA
CTTGAAAGTATTTCGATTTCTTGGCTTTATATATCTTGTGGAAAGGACGAAACACCGCCTGGCTTCTTAC
GCCGTCCGTTTTAGAGCTAGAAATAGCAAGTTAAAATAAGGCTAGTCCGTTATCAACTTGAAAAAGTGGC
ACCGAGTCGGTGCTTTTTTGAATTCGCTAGCTAGGTCTTGAAAGGAGTGGGAATTGGCTCCGGTGCCCGT
CAGTGGGCAGAGCGCACATCGCCCACAGTCCCCGAGAAGTTGGGGGGAGGGGTCGGCAATTGATCCGGTG
CCTAGAGAAGGTGGCGCGGGGTAAACTGGGAAAGTGATGTCGTGTACTGGCTCCGCCTTTTTCCCGAGGG
TGGGGGAGAACCGTATATAAGTGCAGTAGTCGCCGTGAACGTTCTTTTTCGCAACGGGTTTGCCGCCAGA
ACACAGGACCGGTTCTAGAGCGCTGCCACCATGGACAAGAAGTACAGCATCGGCCTGGACATCGGCACCA
ACTCTGTGGGCTGGGCCGTGATCACCGACGAGTACAAGGTGCCCAGCAAGAAATTCAAGGTGCTGGGCAA
CACCGACCGGCACAGCATCAAGAAGAACCTGATCGGAGCCCTGCTGTTCGACAGCGGCGAAACAGCCGAG
GCCACCCGGCTGAAGAGAACCGCCAGAAGAAGATACACCAGACGGAAGAACCGGATCTGCTATCTGCAAG
AGATCTTCAGCAACGAGATGGCCAAGGTGGACGACAGCTTCTTCCACAGACTGGAAGAGTCCTTCCTGGT
GGAAGAGGATAAGAAGCACGAGCGGCACCCCATCTTCGGCAACATCGTGGACGAGGTGGCCTACCACGAG
AAGTACCCCACCATCTACCACCTGAGAAAGAAACTGGTGGACAGCACCGACAAGGCCGACCTGCGGCTGA
TCTATCTGGCCCTGGCCCACATGATCAAGTTCCGGGGCCACTTCCTGATCGAGGGCGACCTGAACCCCGA
CAACAGCGACGTGGACAAGCTGTTCATCCAGCTGGTGCAGACCTACAACCAGCTGTTCGAGGAAAACCCC
ATCAACGCCAGCGGCGTGGACGCCAAGGCCATCCTGTCTGCCAGACTGAGCAAGAGCAGACGGCTGGAAA
ATCTGATCGCCCAGCTGCCCGGCGAGAAGAAGAATGGCCTGTTCGGAAACCTGATTGCCCTGAGCCTGGG
CCTGACCCCCAACTTCAAGAGCAACTTCGACCTGGCCGAGGATGCCAAACTGCAGCTGAGCAAGGACACC
TACGACGACGACCTGGACAACCTGCTGGCCCAGATCGGCGACCAGTACGCCGACCTGTTTCTGGCCGCCA
AGAACCTGTCCGACGCCATCCTGCTGAGCGACATCCTGAGAGTGAACACCGAGATCACCAAGGCCCCCCT
GAGCGCCTCTATGATCAAGAGATACGACGAGCACCACCAGGACCTGACCCTGCTGAAAGCTCTCGTGCGG
CAGCAGCTGCCTGAGAAGTACAAAGAGATTTTCTTCGACCAGAGCAAGAACGGCTACGCCGGCTACATTG
ACGGCGGAGCCAGCCAGGAAGAGTTCTACAAGTTCATCAAGCCCATCCTGGAAAAGATGGACGGCACCGA
GGAACTGCTCGTGAAGCTGAACAGAGAGGACCTGCTGCGGAAGCAGCGGACCTTCGACAACGGCAGCATC
CCCCACCAGATCCACCTGGGAGAGCTGCACGCCATTCTGCGGCGGCAGGAAGATTTTTACCCATTCCTGA
AGGACAACCGGGAAAAGATCGAGAAGATCCTGACCTTCCGCATCCCCTACTACGTGGGCCCTCTGGCCAG
GGGAAACAGCAGATTCGCCTGGATGACCAGAAAGAGCGAGGAAACCATCACCCCCTGGAACTTCGAGGAA
GTGGTGGACAAGGGCGCTTCCGCCCAGAGCTTCATCGAGCGGATGACCAACTTCGATAAGAACCTGCCCA
ACGAGAAGGTGCTGCCCAAGCACAGCCTGCTGTACGAGTACTTCACCGTGTATAACGAGCTGACCAAAGT
GAAATACGTGACCGAGGGAATGAGAAAGCCCGCCTTCCTGAGCGGCGAGCAGAAAAAGGCCATCGTGGAC
CTGCTGTTCAAGACCAACCGGAAAGTGACCGTGAAGCAGCTGAAAGAGGACTACTTCAAGAAAATCGAGT
GCTTCGACTCCGTGGAAATCTCCGGCGTGGAAGATCGGTTCAACGCCTCCCTGGGCACATACCACGATCT
GCTGAAAATTATCAAGGACAAGGACTTCCTGGACAATGAGGAAAACGAGGACATTCTGGAAGATATCGTG
CTGACCCTGACACTGTTTGAGGACAGAGAGATGATCGAGGAACGGCTGAAAACCTATGCCCACCTGTTCG
ACGACAAAGTGATGAAGCAGCTGAAGCGGCGGAGATACACCGGCTGGGGCAGGCTGAGCCGGAAGCTGAT
CAACGGCATCCGGGACAAGCAGTCCGGCAAGACAATCCTGGATTTCCTGAAGTCCGACGGCTTCGCCAAC
AGAAACTTCATGCAGCTGATCCACGACGACAGCCTGACCTTTAAAGAGGACATCCAGAAAGCCCAGGTGT
CCGGCCAGGGCGATAGCCTGCACGAGCACATTGCCAATCTGGCCGGCAGCCCCGCCATTAAGAAGGGCAT
CCTGCAGACAGTGAAGGTGGTGGACGAGCTCGTGAAAGTGATGGGCCGGCACAAGCCCGAGAACATCGTG
ATCGAAATGGCCAGAGAGAACCAGACCACCCAGAAGGGACAGAAGAACAGCCGCGAGAGAATGAAGCGGA
TCGAAGAGGGCATCAAAGAGCTGGGCAGCCAGATCCTGAAAGAACACCCCGTGGAAAACACCCAGCTGCA
GAACGAGAAGCTGTACCTGTACTACCTGCAGAATGGGCGGGATATGTACGTGGACCAGGAACTGGACATC
AACCGGCTGTCCGACTACGATGTGGACCATATCGTGCCTCAGAGCTTTCTGAAGGACGACTCCATCGACA
ACAAGGTGCTGACCAGAAGCGACAAGAACCGGGGCAAGAGCGACAACGTGCCCTCCGAAGAGGTCGTGAA
GAAGATGAAGAACTACTGGCGGCAGCTGCTGAACGCCAAGCTGATTACCCAGAGAAAGTTCGACAATCTG
ACCAAGGCCGAGAGAGGCGGCCTGAGCGAACTGGATAAGGCCGGCTTCATCAAGAGACAGCTGGTGGAAA
CCCGGCAGATCACAAAGCACGTGGCACAGATCCTGGACTCCCGGATGAACACTAAGTACGACGAGAATGA
CAAGCTGATCCGGGAAGTGAAAGTGATCACCCTGAAGTCCAAGCTGGTGTCCGATTTCCGGAAGGATTTC
CAGTTTTACAAAGTGCGCGAGATCAACAACTACCACCACGCCCACGACGCCTACCTGAACGCCGTCGTGG
GAACCGCCCTGATCAAAAAGTACCCTAAGCTGGAAAGCGAGTTCGTGTACGGCGACTACAAGGTGTACGA
CGTGCGGAAGATGATCGCCAAGAGCGAGCAGGAAATCGGCAAGGCTACCGCCAAGTACTTCTTCTACAGC
AACATCATGAACTTTTTCAAGACCGAGATTACCCTGGCCAACGGCGAGATCCGGAAGCGGCCTCTGATCG
AGACAAACGGCGAAACCGGGGAGATCGTGTGGGATAAGGGCCGGGATTTTGCCACCGTGCGGAAAGTGCT
GAGCATGCCCCAAGTGAATATCGTGAAAAAGACCGAGGTGCAGACAGGCGGCTTCAGCAAAGAGTCTATC
CTGCCCAAGAGGAACAGCGATAAGCTGATCGCCAGAAAGAAGGACTGGGACCCTAAGAAGTACGGCGGCT
TCGACAGCCCCACCGTGGCCTATTCTGTGCTGGTGGTGGCCAAAGTGGAAAAGGGCAAGTCCAAGAAACT
GAAGAGTGTGAAAGAGCTGCTGGGGATCACCATCATGGAAAGAAGCAGCTTCGAGAAGAATCCCATCGAC
TTTCTGGAAGCCAAGGGCTACAAAGAAGTGAAAAAGGACCTGATCATCAAGCTGCCTAAGTACTCCCTGT
TCGAGCTGGAAAACGGCCGGAAGAGAATGCTGGCCTCTGCCGGCGAACTGCAGAAGGGAAACGAACTGGC
CCTGCCCTCCAAATATGTGAACTTCCTGTACCTGGCCAGCCACTATGAGAAGCTGAAGGGCTCCCCCGAG
GATAATGAGCAGAAACAGCTGTTTGTGGAACAGCACAAGCACTACCTGGACGAGATCATCGAGCAGATCA
GCGAGTTCTCCAAGAGAGTGATCCTGGCCGACGCTAATCTGGACAAAGTGCTGTCCGCCTACAACAAGCA
CCGGGATAAGCCCATCAGAGAGCAGGCCGAGAATATCATCCACCTGTTTACCCTGACCAATCTGGGAGCC
CCTGCCGCCTTCAAGTACTTTGACACCACCATCGACCGGAAGAGGTACACCAGCACCAAAGAGGTGCTGG
ACGCCACCCTGATCCACCAGAGCATCACCGGCCTGTACGAGACACGGATCGACCTGTCTCAGCTGGGAGG
CGACAAGCGACCTGCCGCCACAAAGAAGGCTGGACAGGCTAAGAAGAAGAAAGATTACAAAGACGATGAC
GATAAGGGATCCGGCGCAACAAACTTCTCTCTGCTGAAACAAGCCGGAGATGTCGAAGAGAATCCTGGAC
CGACCGAGTACAAGCCCACGGTGCGCCTCGCCACCCGCGACGACGTCCCCAGGGCCGTACGCACCCTCGC
CGCCGCGTTCGCCGACTACCCCGCCACGCGCCACACCGTCGATCCGGACCGCCACATCGAGCGGGTCACC
GAGCTGCAAGAACTCTTCCTCACGCGCGTCGGGCTCGACATCGGCAAGGTGTGGGTCGCGGACGACGGCG
CCGCGGTGGCGGTCTGGACCACGCCGGAGAGCGTCGAAGCGGGGGCGGTGTTCGCCGAGATCGGCCCGCG
CATGGCCGAGTTGAGCGGTTCCCGGCTGGCCGCGCAGCAACAGATGGAAGGCCTCCTGGCGCCGCACCGG
CCCAAGGAGCCCGCGTGGTTCCTGGCCACCGTCGGAGTCTCGCCCGACCACCAGGGCAAGGGTCTGGGCA
GCGCCGTCGTGCTCCCCGGAGTGGAGGCGGCCGAGCGCGCCGGGGTGCCCGCCTTCCTGGAGACCTCCGC
GCCCCGCAACCTCCCCTTCTACGAGCGGCTCGGCTTCACCGTCACCGCCGACGTCGAGGTGCCCGAAGGA
CCGCGCACCTGGTGCATGACCCGCAAGCCCGGTGCCTGAACGCGTTAAGTCGACAATCAACCTCTGGATT
ACAAAATTTGTGAAAGATTGACTGGTATTCTTAACTATGTTGCTCCTTTTACGCTATGTGGATACGCTGC
TTTAATGCCTTTGTATCATGCTATTGCTTCCCGTATGGCTTTCATTTTCTCCTCCTTGTATAAATCCTGG
TTGCTGTCTCTTTATGAGGAGTTGTGGCCCGTTGTCAGGCAACGTGGCGTGGTGTGCACTGTGTTTGCTG
ACGCAACCCCCACTGGTTGGGGCATTGCCACCACCTGTCAGCTCCTTTCCGGGACTTTCGCTTTCCCCCT
CCCTATTGCCACGGCGGAACTCATCGCCGCCTGCCTTGCCCGCTGCTGGACAGGGGCTCGGCTGTTGGGC
ACTGACAATTCCGTGGTGTTGTCGGGGAAATCATCGTCCTTTCCTTGGCTGCTCGCCTGTGTTGCCACCT
GGATTCTGCGCGGGACGTCCTTCTGCTACGTCCCTTCGGCCCTCAATCCAGCGGACCTTCCTTCCCGCGG
CCTGCTGCCGGCTCTGCGGCCTCTTCCGCGTCTTCGCCTTCGCCCTCAGACGAGTCGGATCTCCCTTTGG
GCCGCCTCCCCGCGTCGACTTTAAGACCAATGACTTACAAGGCAGCTGTAGATCTTAGCCACTTTTTAAA
AGAAAAGGGGGGACTGGAAGGGCTAATTCACTCCCAACGAAGACAAGATCTGCTTTTTGCTTGTACTGGG
TCTCTCTGGTTAGACCAGATCTGAGCCTGGGAGCTCTCTGGCTAACTAGGGAACCCACTGCTTAAGCCTC
AATAAAGCTTGCCTTGAGTGCTTCAAGTAGTGTGTGCCCGTCTGTTGTGTGACTCTGGTAACTAGAGATC
CCTCAGACCCTTTTAGTCAGTGTGGAAAATCTCTAGCAGGGCCCGTTTAAACCCGCTGATCAGCCTCGAC
TGTGCCTTCTAGTTGCCAGCCATCTGTTGTTTGCCCCTCCCCCGTGCCTTCCTTGACCCTGGAAGGTGCC
ACTCCCACTGTCCTTTCCTAATAAAATGAGGAAATTGCATCGCATTGTCTGAGTAGGTGTCATTCTATTC
TGGGGGGTGGGGTGGGGCAGGACAGCAAGGGGGAGGATTGGGAAGACAATAGCAGGCATGCTGGGGATGC
GGTGGGCTCTATGGCTTCTGAGGCGGAAAGAACCAGCTGGGGCTCTAGGGGGTATCCCC
[124 nt withheld, positions 9300-9423]
C
[91 nt withheld, positions 9425-9515]
A
[49 nt withheld, positions 9517-9565]
CCTTTGACGTTGGAGTCCACGTTCTTT
[37 nt withheld, positions 9593-9629]
ACCCTATCTCGGTCTATTCTTTTGATTTATAAGGGATTTTGCCGATTTCGGCCTATTGGTTAAAAAATGA
GCTGATTTAACAAAAATTTAACGCGAATTAATTCTGTGGAATGTGTGTCAGTTAGGGTGTGGAAAGTCCC
CAGGCTCCCCAGCAGGCAGAAGTATGCAAAGCATGCATCTCAATTAGTCAGCAACCAGGTGTGGAAAGTC
CCCAGGCTCCCCAGCAGGCAGAAGTATGCAAAGCATGCATCTCAATTAGTCAGCAACCATAGTCCCGCCC
CTAACTCCGCCCATCCCGCCCCTAACTCCGCCCAGTTCCGCCCATTCTCCGCCCCATGGCTGACTAATTT
TTTTTATTTATGCAGAGGCCGAGGCCGCCTCTGCCTCTGAGCTATTCCAGAAGTAGTGAGGAGGCTTTTT
TGGAGGCCTAGGCTTTTGCAAAAAGCTCCCGGGAGCTTGTATATCCATTTTCGGATCTGATCAGCACGTG
TTGACAATTAATCATCGGCATAGTATATCGGCATAGTATAATACGACAAGGTGAGGAACTAAACCATGGC
CAAGTTGACCAGTGCCGTTCCGGTGCTCACCGCGCGCGACGTCGCCGGAGCGGTCGAGTTCTGGACCGAC
CGGCTCGGGTTCTCCCGGGACTTCGTGGAGGACGACTTCGCCGGTGTGGTCCGGGACGACGTGACCCTGT
TCATCAGCGCGGTCCAGGACCAGGTGGTGCCGGACAACACCCTGGCCTGGGTGTGGGTGCGCGGCCTGGA
CGAGCTGTACGCCGAGTGGTCGGAGGTCGTGTCCACGAACTTCCGGGACGCCTCCGGGCCGGCCATGACC
GAGATCGGCGAGCAGCCGTGGGGGCGGGAGTTCGCCCTGCGCGACCCGGCCGGCAACTGCGTGCACTTCG
TGGCCGAGGAGCAGGACTGACACGTGCTACGAGATTTCGATTCCACCGCCGCCTTCTATGAAAGGTTGGG
CTTCGGAATCGTTTTCCGGGACGCCGGCTGGATGATCCTCCAGCGCGGGGATCTCATGCTGGAGTTCTTC
GCCCACCCCAACTTGTTTATTGCAGCTTATAATGGTTACAAATAAAGCAATAGCATCACAAATTTCACAA
ATAAAGCATTTTTTTCACTGCATTCTAGTTGTGGTTTGTCCAAACTCATCAATGTATCTTATCATGTCTG
TATACCGTCGACCTCTAGCTAGAGCTTGGCGTAATCATGGTCATAGCTGTTTCCTGTGTGAAATTGTTAT
CCGCTCACAATTCCACACAACATACGAGCCGGAAGCATAAAGTGTAAAGCCTGGGGTGCCTAATGAGTGA
GCTAACTCACATTAATTGCGTTGCGCTCACTGCCCGCTTTCCAGTCGGGAAACCTGTCGTGCCAGCTGCA
TTAATGAATCGGCCAACGCGCGGGGAGAGGCGGTTTGCGTATTGGGCGCTCTTCCGCTTCCTCGCTCACT
GACTCGCTGCGCTCGGTCGTTCGGCTGCGGCGAGCGGTATCAGCTCACTCAAAGGCGGTAATACGGTTAT
CCACAGAATCAGGGGATAACGCAGGAAAGAACATGTGAGCAAAAGGCCAGCAAAAGGCCAGGAACCGTAA
AAAGGCCGCGTTGCTGGCGTTTTTCCATAGGCTCCGCCCCCCTGACGAGCATCACAAAAATCGACGCTCA
AGTCAGAGGTGGCGAAACCCGACAGGACTATAAAGATACCAGGCGTTTCCCCCTGGAAGCTCCCTCGTGC
GCTCTCCTGTTCCGACCCTGCCGCTTACCGGATACCTGTCCGCCTTTCTCCCTTCGGGAAGCGTGGCGCT
TTCTCATAGCTCACGCTGTAGGTATCTCAGTTCGGTGTAGGTCGTTCGCTCCAAGCTGGGCTGTGTGCAC
GAACCCCCCGTTCAGCCCGACCGCTGCGCCTTATCCGGTAACTATCGTCTTGAGTCCAACCCGGTAAGAC
ACGACTTATCGCCACTGGCAGCAGCCACTGGTAACAGGATTAGCAGAGCGAGGTATGTAGGCGGTGCTAC
AGAGTTCTTGAAGTGGTGGCCTAACTACGGCTACACTAGAAGAACAGTATTTGGTATCTGCGCTCTGCTG
AAGCCAGTTACCTTCGGAAAAAGAGTTGGTAGCTCTTGATCCGGCAAACAAACCACCGCTGGTAGCGGTG
GTTTTTTTGTTTGCAAGCAGCAGATTACGCGCAGAAAAAAAGGATCTCAAGAAGATCCTTTGATCTTTTC
TACGGGGTCTGACGCTCAGTGGAACGAAAACTCACGTTAAGGGATTTTGGTCATGAGATTATCAAAAAGG
ATCTTCACCTAGATCCTTTTAAATTAAAAATGAAGTTTTAAATCAATCTAAAGTATATATGAGTAAACTT
GGTCTGACAGTTACCAATGCTTAATCAGTGAGGCACCTATCTCAGCGATCTGTCTATTTCGTTCATCCAT
AGTTGCCTGACTCCCCGTCGTGTAGATAACTACGATACGGGAGGGCTTACCATCTGGCCCCAGTGCTGCA
ATGATACCGCGAGACCCACGCTCACCGGCTCCAGATTTATCAGCAATAAACCAGCCAGCCGGAAGGGCCG
AGCGCAGAAGTGGTCCTGCAACTTTATCCGCCTCCATCCAGTCTATTAATTGTTGCCGGGAAGCTAGAGT
AAGTAGTTCGCCAGTTAATAGTTTGCGCAACGTTGTTGCCATTGCTACAGGCATCGTGGTGTCACGCTCG
TCGTTTGGTATGGCTTCATTCAGCTCCGGTTCCCAACGATCAAGGCGAGTTACATGATCCCCCATGTTGT
GCAAAAAAGCGGTTAGCTCCTTCGGTCCTCCGATCGTTGTCAGAAGTAAGTTGGCCGCAGTGTTATCACT
CATGGTTATGGCAGCACTGCATAATTCTCTTACTGTCATGCCATCCGTAAGATGCTTTTCTGTGACTGGT
GAGTACTCAACCAAGTCATTCTGAGAATAGTGTATGCGGCGACCGAGTTGCTCTTGCCCGGCGTCAATAC
GGGATAATACCGCGCCACATAGCAGAACTTTAAAAGTGCTCATCATTGGAAAACGTTCTTCGGGGCGAAA
ACTCTCAAGGATCTTACCGCTGTTGAGATCCAGTTCGATGTAACCCACTCGTGCACCCAACTGATCTTCA
GCATCTTTTACTTTCACCAGCGTTTCTGGGTGAGCAAAAACAGGAAGGCAAAATGCCGCAAAAAAGGGAA
TAAGGGCGACACGGAAATGTTGAATACTCATACTCTTCCTTTTTCAATATTATTGAAGCATTTATCAGGG
TTATTGTCTCATGAGCGGATACATATTTGAATGTATTTAGAAAAATAAACAAATAGGGGTTCCGCGCACA
TTTCCCCGAAAAGTGCCACCTGAC
Features (pLannotate 1.2.2; 33 found; start..end, strand, type, name):
     31..83      -  misc_feature   bom (fragment): basis of mobility region from pBR322
    238..617     +  enhancer       CMV enhancer: human cytomegalovirus immediate early enhancer
    618..817     +  promoter       CMV promoter: human cytomegalovirus (CMV) immediate early promoter
    835..1015    +  LTR            5' LTR (truncated): truncated 5' long terminal repeat (LTR) from HIV-1
   1062..1187    +  misc_feature   HIV-1 Ψ: packaging signal of human immunodeficiency virus type 1
   1171..1534    +  CDS            HIV-1 gag (fragment): gag protein from human immunodeficiency virus 1; gag
   1680..1913    +  misc_feature   RRE: The Rev response element (RRE) of HIV-1 allows for Rev-dependent mRNA export from the nucleus to the cytoplasm.
   2290..2390    +  CDS            Rev (fragment): human immunodeficiency virus 1 (HIV-1) Rev protein; rev; enhances nuclear export of unspliced and incompletely spliced viral mRNAs
   2440..2557    +  misc_feature   cPPT/CTS: central polypurine tract and central termination sequence of HIV-1
   2608..2848    +  promoter       U6 promoter: RNA polymerase III promoter for human U6 snRNA
   2878..2953    +  misc_RNA       gRNA scaffold: guide RNA scaffold for the Streptococcus pyogenes CRISPR/Cas9 system
   2971..2989    +  CDS            small t antigen (fragment): SV40 (simian virus 40) small t antigen
   3015..3226    +  promoter       EF-1α core promoter: core promoter for human elongation factor EF-1α
   3251..7354    +  CDS            Cas9: Cas9 (Csn1) endonuclease from the Streptococcus pyogenes Type II CRISPR/Cas system generates RNA-guided double strand breaks in DNA
   7492..8089    +  CDS            PuroR (fragment): puromycin N-acetyltransferase; pac from Streptomyces; confers resistance to puromycin
   8105..8693    +  misc_feature   WPRE: woodchuck hepatitis virus posttranscriptional regulatory element
   8744..8763    +  misc_feature   cPPT/CTS (fragment): central polypurine tract and central termination sequence of HIV-1
   8765..8998    +  LTR            3' LTR (ΔU3): self-inactivating 3' long terminal repeat (LTR) from HIV-1
   9030..9254    +  polyA_signal   bGH poly(A) signal: bovine growth hormone polyadenylation signal
   9258..9279    +  promoter       SV40 promoter (fragment): SV40 enhancer and early promoter
   9300..9728    +  rep_origin     f1 ori (sequence partly withheld): f1 bacteriophage origin of replication; arrow indicates direction of (+) strand synthesis
   9742..10071   +  promoter       SV40 promoter: SV40 enhancer and early promoter
  10119..10166   +  promoter       EM7 promoter: synthetic bacterial promoter&nbsp
  10185..10559   +  CDS            BleoR: antibiotic-binding protein; Sh ble from Streptoalloteichus hindustanus; confers resistance to bleomycin, phleomycin, and Zeocin™
  10569..10694   +  CDS            ble (fragment): BLE_KLEPN - Experimental evidence at protein level: Swiss-Prot protein existence level 1. Binding protein with a strong affinity to the bleomycin family of antibiotics. Binds to CL990; an antimitotic-antibiotic compound. From Klebsiella pneumoniae.
  10689..10810   +  polyA_signal   SV40 poly(A) signal: SV40 polyadenylation signal
  10881..10903   -  protein_bind   lac operator (fragment): The lac repressor binds to the lac operator to inhibit transcription in E. coli. This inhibition can be relieved by adding lactose or isopropyl-β-D-thiogalactopyranoside (IPTG). lac repressor encoded by lacI
  10907..10937   -  promoter       lac promoter: promoter for the E. coli lac operon
  10952..10973   -  protein_bind   CAP binding site: CAP binding activates transcription in the presence of cAMP. E. coli catabolite activator protein
  10986..11078   -  CDS            lacI (fragment): lac repressor; lacI; The lac repressor binds to the lac operator to inhibit transcription in E. coli. This inhibition can be relieved by adding lactose or isopropyl-β-D-thiogalactopyranoside (IPTG).
  11261..11849   -  rep_origin     ori: high-copy-number ColE1/pMB1/pBR322/pUC origin of replication
  12020..12880   -  CDS            AmpR: β-lactamase; bla; confers resistance to ampicillin, carbenicillin, and related antibiotics
  12881..12985   -  promoter       AmpR promoter: bla
