[The description below was written by a language model from this plasmid's Addgene catalogue record and pLannotate feature annotations shown in this document.]
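Description:
lentiCRISPRv2-Merlin(dog)gRNA1 is a 13,013 bp all-in-one lentiviral CRISPR knockout vector built on the lentiCRISPRv2 backbone and designed to disrupt the dog NF2 gene, which encodes Merlin. It is propagated in E. coli through a high-copy ColE1/pUC-type origin with ampicillin selection (AmpR under its own promoter). An f1 origin is also present. The backbone additionally carries an SV40/EM7-driven bleomycin/Zeocin resistance cassette with an SV40 polyadenylation signal, located outside the lentiviral transfer region, so it would not be packaged into virus.

The transfer region follows a third-generation, self-inactivating layout. A CMV enhancer/promoter replaces the U3 of the truncated HIV-1 5' LTR to drive genomic RNA production in packaging cells. It is followed by the Ψ packaging signal with a partial gag sequence, the Rev response element for Rev-dependent nuclear export, and the cPPT/CTS. The region ends in a ΔU3 3' LTR, with a bGH polyadenylation signal downstream.

Two expression units sit between these elements. A human U6 RNA polymerase III promoter drives the guide RNA, whose spacer was cloned through BsmBI sites upstream of the Streptococcus pyogenes gRNA scaffold. An EF-1α core promoter drives S. pyogenes Cas9, followed by a puromycin N-acetyltransferase coding sequence and a WPRE to enhance transcript expression. The feature table does not annotate the linker between Cas9 and PuroR. Transduced mammalian cells are selected with puromycin, giving stable co-delivery of nuclease and guide. The record supports its use for generating Merlin-knockout canine cells, deposited in connection with a study of collective cell migration.
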