Addgene plasmid #214823: lentiCRISPRv2-Merlin(dog)gRNA1
Purpose: A knockout vector for dog Merlin.
Depositing lab: Michiyuki Matsuda. Depositing organization: Kyoto University, Graduate School of Biostudies. Publication: Front-biased activation of Ras-Rab5-Rac1 loop coordinates collective cell migration. Jikko Y, Deguchi E, Matsuda K, Hino N, Tsukiji S, Matsuda M, Terai K. J Cell Sci. 2025 Jul 16:jcs.263779. doi: 10.1242/jcs.263779. PubMed 40667649.
Backbone
  Vector backbone: Lentiviral, CRISPR
  Backbone manufacturer: https://www.addgene.org/52961/
  Total vector size (bp): 13013
  Vector type: Mammalian Expression, Lentiviral, CRISPR
  Selectable markers: Puromycin
Growth in bacteria
  Bacterial resistance: Ampicillin, 100 μg/mL
  Growth temperature: 37°C
  Growth strain: NEB Stable
  Copy number: Unknown
Gene/Insert
  Gene/Insert name: A gRNA targeting the dog NF2(Merlin) gene and the cDNA of CRISPR-Cas9
  Cloning method: Restriction Enzyme; 5′ cloning site BsmBI (unknown if destroyed); 3′ cloning site BsmBI (unknown if destroyed)
  Sequencing primers: 5′ none; 3′ none
Terms and licenses: Academic/Nonprofit Terms; Industry Terms: Not Available to Industry
How to cite: lentiCRISPRv2-Merlin(dog)gRNA1 was a gift from Michiyuki Matsuda (Addgene plasmid # 214823 ; http://n2t.net/addgene:214823 ; RRID:Addgene_214823)
